Addgene plasmid #170533: pQlinkH-PTPIP51(36-235)
Purpose: Expresses Cleavable His-tagged PTPIP51_ΔTPR domain (36-235) in E. Coli
Depositing lab: Byung Il Lee. Depositing organization: National Cancer Center (KR). Publication: Phospholipid transfer function of PTPIP51 at mitochondria-associated ER membranes. Yeo HK, Park TH, Kim HY, Jang H, Lee J, Hwang GS, Ryu SE, Park SH, Song HK, Ban HS, Yoon HJ, Lee BI. EMBO Rep. 2021 Jun 4;22(6):e51323. doi: 10.15252/embr.202051323. Epub 2021 May 2. PubMed 33938112.
Backbone
  Vector backbone: pQlinkH
  Backbone manufacturer: Addgene
  Backbone size w/o insert (bp): 4901
  Total vector size (bp): 5501
  Vector type: Bacterial Expression
Growth in bacteria
  Bacterial resistance: Ampicillin, 100 μg/mL
  Growth temperature: 37°C
  Growth strain: DH5alpha
  Copy number: Unknown
Gene/Insert
  Gene/Insert name: Protein tyrosine phosphatase interacting protein 51 (alt name: Regulator of microtubule dynamics protein 3)
  Species: H. sapiens (human)
  Insert size (bp): 600
  Entrez Gene: RMDN3 (a.k.a. FAM82A2, FAM82C, RMD-3, RMD3, ptpip51)
  Promoter: T5 promoter
  Tag / fusion protein: His tag (N terminal on backbone)
  Cloning method: Restriction Enzyme; 5′ cloning site BamHI (not destroyed); 3′ cloning site NotI (not destroyed)
  Sequencing primers: 5′ pQTEV3_F, TATAAAAATAGGCGTATCACGAGG; 3′ pQTEV3_R, CCAGTGATTTTTTTCTCCATTTT
Terms and licenses: Academic/Nonprofit Terms; Industry Terms: Not Available to Industry
How to cite: pQlinkH-PTPIP51(36-235) was a gift from Byung Il Lee (Addgene plasmid # 170533 ; http://n2t.net/addgene:170533 ; RRID:Addgene_170533)
