[The description below was written by a language model from this plasmid's Addgene catalogue record and pLannotate feature annotations shown in this document.]
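Description:
pQlinkH-PTPIP51(36-235) is a bacterial expression plasmid built on the pQlinkH backbone for producing a fragment of human PTPIP51 (protein tyrosine phosphatase interacting protein 51, also called regulator of microtubule dynamics protein 3, gene RMDN3) in E. coli. The roughly 600 bp insert encodes residues 36–235, described in the record as the ΔTPR construct, meaning the portion of the protein lacking its TPR domain. It was cloned between BamHI and NotI sites, both of which are retained. The catalogue lists a total size of about 5.5 kb, and the sequenced record (5,483 nt) agrees closely.

Transcription is driven by a bacteriophage T5 promoter, which is recognised by the host E. coli RNA polymerase and is paired with lac operator sequences. A lacI gene under the stronger lacIq promoter on the same plasmid supplies repressor, so expression is held off until induced with IPTG. The coding region begins with an N-terminal His tag from the backbone for metal-affinity purification. The record describes this tag as cleavable, although no protease site is annotated in the feature table. Short attB1- and attB2-like Gateway sequences flank the insert, and a lambda t0 terminator follows it. Downstream lie a cat (chloramphenicol acetyltransferase) gene with a fragmentary promoter and an rrnB T1 terminator, but the stated selection is ampicillin via the AmpR β-lactamase gene. Replication relies on a ColE1/pMB1-type origin, accompanied by a bom region and a remnant of rop; copy number is listed as unknown. The construct is intended for recombinant production and purification of this PTPIP51 fragment, and the associated work concerns its phospholipid transfer function at mitochondria-associated ER membranes.
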