Features (pLannotate 1.2.2; 19 found; start..end, strand, type, name):
     36..80      +  promoter       T5 promoter: bacteriophage T5 promoter for E. coli RNA polymerase, with embedded lac operator
     88..104     +  protein_bind   lac operator: The lac repressor binds to the lac operator to inhibit transcription in E. coli. This inhibition can be relieved by adding lactose or isopropyl-β-D-thiogalactopyranoside (IPTG). lac repressor encoded by lacI
    147..167     +  CDS            7xHis: 6xHis affinity tag
    181..201     +  protein_bind   attB1: mutant version of attB; core recombination site for the Gateway® BP reaction BP Clonase™
    210..827     +  CDS            RMDN3 (fragment): RMD3_HUMAN - Also known as FAM82A2, FAM82C, PTPIP51. Experimental evidence at protein level: Swiss-Prot protein existence level 1. Involved in cellular calcium homeostasis regulation. May participate in differentiation and apoptosis of keratinocytes. Overexpression induces apoptosis. From Homo sapiens (Human).
    844..868     -  protein_bind   attB2: mutant version of attB; recombination site for the Gateway® BP reaction BP Clonase™
    890..984     +  terminator     lambda t0 terminator: transcription terminator from phage lambda
   1049..1077    +  promoter       cat promoter (fragment): promoter of the E. coli cat gene encoding chloramphenicol acetyltransferase
   1078..1734    +  CDS            cat: CAT_ECOLX - Experimental evidence at protein level: Swiss-Prot protein existence level 1. This enzyme is an effector of chloramphenicol resistance in bacteria. From Escherichia coli. This protein is used as a marker in many commonly used cloning vectors, such as pACYC184.
   1802..1888    +  terminator     rrnB T1 terminator: Escherichia coli rrnB; transcription terminator T1 from the E. coli rrnB gene
   1911..1928    -  promoter       tet promoter (fragment): E. coli promoter for tetracycline efflux protein gene
   1947..1968    -  protein_bind   CAP binding site: CAP binding activates transcription in the presence of cAMP. E. coli catabolite activator protein
   1981..3063    -  CDS            lacI: lac repressor; lacI; The lac repressor binds to the lac operator to inhibit transcription in E. coli. This inhibition can be relieved by adding lactose or isopropyl-β-D-thiogalactopyranoside (IPTG).
   3064..3141    -  promoter       lacIq promoter: lacI (mutant); In the lacIq allele, a single base change in the promoter boosts expression of the lacI gene about 10-fold.
   3190..3231    +  CDS            rop (fragment): Rop protein, which maintains plasmids at low copy number; rop
   3333..3473    +  misc_feature   bom: basis of mobility region from pBR322
   3659..4247    -  rep_origin     ori: high-copy-number ColE1/pMB1/pBR322/pUC origin of replication
   4418..5278    -  CDS            AmpR: β-lactamase; bla; confers resistance to ampicillin, carbenicillin, and related antibiotics
   5279..5383    -  promoter       AmpR promoter: bla
>Addgene plasmid #170533 | pQlinkH-PTPIP51(36-235) | addgene full sequence | sequence record 338856 | Addgene NGS Result
CTCGAGCTTAATTAACAACACCATTTGTCGAGAAATCATAAAAAATTTATTTGCTTTGTGAGCGGATAAC
AATTATAATAGATTCAATTGTGAGCGGATAACAATTTCACACAGAATTCATTAAAGAGGAGAAATTAACT
ATGAAACATCACCATCACCATCACCATGGTGCTGCAGGTACAAGTTTGTACAAAAAAGCAGGCGAGAATC
TTTATTTTCAGGGATCCAAACGGACCCAGCGTCATGGCCGCAGCCAGAGCCTGCCCAACTCCCTGGACTA
TACGCAGACTTCAGATCCCGGACGCCACGTGATGCTCCTGCGGGCTGTCCCAGGTGGGGCTGGAGATGCC
TCAGTGCTGCCCAGCCTTCCACGGGAAGGACAGGAGAAGGTGCTGGACCGCCTGGACTTTGTGCTGACCA
GCCTTGTGGCGCTGCGGCGGGAGGTGGAGGTGCTGAGAAGCAGCCTGCGAGGGCTTGCGGGGGAGATTGT
TGGGGAGGTCCGATGCCACATGGAAGAGAACCAGAGAGTGGCTCGGCGGCGAAGGTTTCCGTTTGTCCGG
GAGAGGAGTGACTCCACTGGCTCCAGCTCTGTCTACTTCACGGCCTCCTCGGGAGCCACGTTCACAGATG
CTGAGAGTGAAGGGGGTTACACAACAGCCAATGCGGAGTCTGACAATGAGCGGGACTCTGACAAAGAAAG
TGAGGACGGGGAAGATGAAGTGAGCTGTGAGACTGTGAAGATGGGGAGAAAGGATTCTCTTGACTTGGAG
GAAGAGGCAGCTTCAGGTGCCTCCAGTGCCCTGGAGGCTGGAGGTTCCTCAGGCTTGTAGGCGGCCGCCT
AGGACCCAGCTTTCTTGTACAAAGTGGTAAGCTTAATTAGCTGAGCTTGGACTCCTGTTGATAGATCCAG
TAATGACCTCAGAACTCCATCTGGATTTGTTCAGAACGCTCGGTTGCCGCCGGGCGTTTTTTATTGGTGA
GAATCCAAGTAACAACACCATTTAAATGGAGTGGTTACAAATGGAGTGGTTAATTAAGGCTAGCTTGGCG
AGATTTTCAGGAGCTAAGGAAGCTAAAATGGAGAAAAAAATCACTGGATATACCACCGTTGATATATCCC
AATGGCATCGTAAAGAACATTTTGAGGCATTTCAGTCAGTTGCTCAATGTACCTATAACCAGACCGTTCA
GCTGGATATTACGGCCTTTTTAAAGACCGTAAAGAAAAATAAGCACAAGTTTTATCCGGCCTTTATTCAC
ATTCTTGCCCGCCTGATGAATGCTCATCCGGAATTTCGTATGGCAATGAAAGACGGTGAGCTGGTGATAT
GGGATAGTGTTCACCCTTGTTACACCGTTTTCCATGAGCAAACTGAAACGTTTTCATCGCTCTGGAGTGA
ATACCACGACGATTTCCGGCAGTTTCTACACATATATTCGCAAGATGTGGCGTGTTACGGTGAAAACCTG
GCCTATTTCCCTAAAGGGTTTATTGAGAATATGTTTTTCGTCTCAGCCAATCCCTGGGTGAGTTTCACCA
GTTTTGATTTAAACGTGGCCAATATGGACAACTTCTTCGCCCCCGTTTTCACCATGGGCAAATATTATAC
GCAAGGCGACAAGGTGCTGATGCCGCTGGCGATTCAGGTTCATCATGCCGTTTGTGATGGCTTCCATGTC
GGCAGAATGCTTAATGAATTACAACAGTACTGCGATGAGTGGCAGGGCGGGGCGTAATTTTTTTAAGGCA
GTTATTGGTGCCCTTAAACGCCTGGGGTAATGACTCTCTAGCTTGAGGCATCAAATAAAACGAAAGGCTC
AGTCGAAAGACTGGGCCTTTCGTTTTATCTGTTGTTTGTCGGTGAACGCTCTCCTGAGTAGGACAAATCC
GCCCTCTAGATTACGTGCAGTCGATGATAAGCTGTCAAACATGAGAATTGTGCCTAATGAGTGAGCTAAC
TTACATTAATTGCGTTGCGCTCACTGCCCGCTTTCCAGTCGGGAAACCTGTCGTGCCAGCTGCATTAATG
AATCGGCCAACGCGCGGGGAGAGGCGGTTTGCGTATTGGGCGCCAGGGTGGTTTTTCTTTTCACCAGTGA
GACGGGCAACAGCTGATTGCCCTTCACCGCCTGGCCCTGAGAGAGTTGCAGCAAGCGGTCCACGCTGGTT
TGCCCCAGCAGGCGAAAATCCTGTTTGATGGTGGTTAACGGCGGGATATAACATGAGCTGTCTTCGGTAT
CGTCGTATCCCACTACCGAGATATCCGCACCAACGCGCAGCCCGGACTCGGTAATGGCGCGCATTGCGCC
CAGCGCCATCTGATCGTTGGCAACCAGCATCGCAGTGGGAACGATGCCCTCATTCAGCATTTGCATGGTT
TGTTGAAAACCGGACATGGCACTCCAGTCGCCTTCCCGTTCCGCTATCGGCTGAATTTGATTGCGAGTGA
GATATTTATGCCAGCCAGCCAGACGCAGACGCGCCGAGACAGAACTTAATGGGCCCGCTAACAGCGCGAT
TTGCTGGTGACCCAATGCGACCAGATGCTCCACGCCCAGTCGCGTACCGTCTTCATGGGAGAAAATAATA
CTGTTGATGGGTGTCTGGTCAGAGACATCAAGAAATAACGCCGGAACATTAGTGCAGGCAGCTTCCACAG
CAATGGCATCCTGGTCATCCAGCGGATAGTTAATGATCAGCCCACTGACGCGTTGCGCGAGAAGATTGTG
CACCGCCGCTTTACAGGCTTCGACGCCGCTTCGTTCTACCATCGACACCACCACGCTGGCACCCAGTTGA
TCGGCGCGAGATTTAATCGCCGCGACAATTTGCGACGGCGCGTGCAGGGCCAGACTGGAGGTGGCAACGC
CAATCAGCAACGACTGTTTGCCCGCCAGTTGTTGTGCCACGCGGTTGGGAATGTAATTCAGCTCCGCCAT
CGCCGCTTCCACTTTTTCCCGCGTTTTCGCAGAAACGTGGCTGGCCTGGTTCACCACGCGGGAAACGGTC
TGATAAGAGACACCGGCATACTCTGCGACATCGTATAACGTTACTGGTTTCACATTCACCACCCTGAATT
GACTCTCTTCCGGGCGCTATCATGCCATACCGCGAAAGGTTTTGCACCATTCGATGGTGTCGGAATTTCG
GGCAGCGTTGGGTCCTGGCCACGGGTGCGCATGATCTAGAGCTGCCTCGCGCGTTTCGGTGATGACGGTG
AAAACCTCTGACACATGCAGCTCCCGGAGACGGTCACAGCTTGTCTGTAAGCGGATGCCGGGAGCAGACA
AGCCCGTCAGGGCGCGTCAGCGGGTGTTGGCGGGTGTCGGGGCGCAGCCATGACCCAGTCACGTAGCGAT
AGCGGAGTGTATACTGGCTTAACTATGCGGCATCAGAGCAGATTGTACTGAGAGTGCACCACATGCGGTG
TGAAATACCGCACAGATGCGTAAGGAGAAAATACCGCATCAGGCGCTCTTCCGCTTCCTCGCTCACTGAC
TCGCTGCGCTCGGTCGTTCGGCTGCGGCGAGCGGTATCAGCTCACTCAAAGGCGGTAATACGGTTATCCA
CAGAATCAGGGGATAACGCAGGAAAGAACATGTGAGCAAAAGGCCAGCAAAAGGCCAGGAACCGTAAAAA
GGCCGCGTTGCTGGCGTTTTTCCATAGGCTCCGCCCCCCTGACGAGCATCACAAAAATCGACGCTCAAGT
CAGAGGTGGCGAAACCCGACAGGACTATAAAGATACCAGGCGTTTCCCCCTGGAAGCTCCCTCGTGCGCT
CTCCTGTTCCGACCCTGCCGCTTACCGGATACCTGTCCGCCTTTCTCCCTTCGGGAAGCGTGGCGCTTTC
TCATAGCTCACGCTGTAGGTATCTCAGTTCGGTGTAGGTCGTTCGCTCCAAGCTGGGCTGTGTGCACGAA
CCCCCCGTTCAGCCCGACCGCTGCGCCTTATCCGGTAACTATCGTCTTGAGTCCAACCCGGTAAGACACG
ACTTATCGCCACTGGCAGCAGCCACTGGTAACAGGATTAGCAGAGCGAGGTATGTAGGCGGTGCTACAGA
GTTCTTGAAGTGGTGGCCTAACTACGGCTACACTAGAAGGACAGTATTTGGTATCTGCGCTCTGCTGAAG
CCAGTTACCTTCGGAAAAAGAGTTGGTAGCTCTTGATCCGGCAAACAAACCACCGCTGGTAGCGGTGGTT
TTTTTGTTTGCAAGCAGCAGATTACGCGCAGAAAAAAAGGATCTCAAGAAGATCCTTTGATCTTTTCTAC
GGGGTCTGACGCTCAGTGGAACGAAAACTCACGTTAAGGGATTTTGGTCATGAGATTATCAAAAAGGATC
TTCACCTAGATCCTTTTAAATTAAAAATGAAGTTTTAAATCAATCTAAAGTATATATGAGTAAACTTGGT
CTGACAGTTACCAATGCTTAATCAGTGAGGCACCTATCTCAGCGATCTGTCTATTTCGTTCATCCATAGT
TGCCTGACTCCCCGTCGTGTAGATAACTACGATACGGGAGGGCTTACCATCTGGCCCCAGTGCTGCAATG
ATACCGCGAGACCCACGCTCACCGGCTCCAGATTTATCAGCAATAAACCAGCCAGCCGGAAGGGCCGAGC
GCAGAAGTGGTCCTGCAACTTTATCCGCCTCCATCCAGTCTATTAATTGTTGCCGGGAAGCTAGAGTAAG
TAGTTCGCCAGTTAATAGTTTGCGCAACGTTGTTGCCATTGCTACAGGCATCGTGGTGTCACGCTCGTCG
TTTGGTATGGCTTCATTCAGCTCCGGTTCCCAACGATCAAGGCGAGTTACATGATCCCCCATGTTGTGCA
AAAAAGCGGTTAGCTCCTTCGGTCCTCCGATCGTTGTCAGAAGTAAGTTGGCCGCAGTGTTATCACTCAT
GGTTATGGCAGCACTGCATAATTCTCTTACTGTCATGCCATCCGTAAGATGCTTTTCTGTGACTGGTGAG
TACTCAACCAAGTCATTCTGAGAATAGTGTATGCGGCGACCGAGTTGCTCTTGCCCGGCGTCAATACGGG
ATAATACCGCGCCACATAGCAGAACTTTAAAAGTGCTCATCATTGGAAAACGTTCTTCGGGGCGAAAACT
CTCAAGGATCTTACCGCTGTTGAGATCCAGTTCGATGTAACCCACTCGTGCACCCAACTGATCTTCAGCA
TCTTTTACTTTCACCAGCGTTTCTGGGTGAGCAAAAACAGGAAGGCAAAATGCCGCAAAAAAGGGAATAA
GGGCGACACGGAAATGTTGAATACTCATACTCTTCCTTTTTCAATATTATTGAAGCATTTATCAGGGTTA
TTGTCTCATGAGCGGATACATATTTGAATGTATTTAGAAAAATAAACAAATAGGGGTTCCGCGCACATTT
CCCCGAAAAGTGCCACCTGACGTCTAAGAAACCATTATTATCATGACATTAACCTATAAAAATAGGCGTA
TCACGAGGCCCTTTCGTCTTCAC
