>Addgene plasmid #170533 | pQlinkH-PTPIP51(36-235) | depositor partial sequence | sequence record 331312 | pQTEV3-F
GCATTCGCTCTCGAGCTTATTAACAACACCATTTGTCGAGAAATCATAAAAAATTTATTTGCTTTGTGAG
CGGATAACAATTATAATAGATTCAATTGTGAGCGGATAACAATTTCACACAGAATTCATTAAAGAGGAGA
AATTAACTATGAAACATCACCATCACCATCACCATGGTGCTGCAGGTACAAGTTTGTACAAAAAAGCAGG
CGAGAATCTTTATTTTCAGGGATCCAAACGGACCCAGCGTCATGGCCGCAGCCAGAGCCTGCCCAACTCC
CTGGACTATACGCAGACTTCAGATCCCGGACGCCACGTGATGCTCCTGCGGGCTGTCCCAGGTGGGGCTG
GAGATGCCTCAGTGCTGCCCAGCCTTCCACGGGAAGGACAGGAGAAGGTGCTGGACCGCCTGGACTTTGT
GCTGACCAGCCTTGTGGCGCTGCGGCGGGAGGTGGAGGTGCTGAGAAGCAGCCTGCGAGGGCTTGCGGGG
GAGATTGTTGGGGAGGTCCGATGCCACATGGAAGAGAACCAGAGAGTGGCTCGGCGGCGAAGGTTTCCGT
TTGTCCGGGAGAGGAGTGACTCCACTGGCTCCAGCTCTGTCTACTTCACGGCCTCCTCGGGAGCCACGTT
CACAGATGCTGAGAGTGAAGGGGGTTACACAACAGCCAATGCGGAGTCTGACAATGAGCGGGACTCTGAC
AAAGAAAGTGAGGACGGGGAAGATGAAGTGAGCTGTGAGACTGTGAAGATGGGGAGAAAGGATTCTCTTG
ACTTGGAGGAAGAGGCAGCTTCAGGTGCCTCCAGTGCCCTGGAGGCTGGAGGTTCCTCAGGCTTGTAGGC
GGCCGCCTAGGACCCAGCTTTCTTGTACAAAGTGGTAAGCTTAATTAGCTGAGCTTGGACTCCTGTTGAT
AGATCCAGTAATGACCTCAGAACTCCATCTGGATTTGTTCAGAACGCTCGGTTGCCGCCGGGCGTTTTTT
ATTGGTGAGAATCCAAGTAACAACACCATTTAAATGGAGTGGTTACAAATGGAGTGGTTAATTAAGGCTA
GCTTGGCGAGATTTTCAGGAGCTAAGGAAGCTAAAATGGAGAAAAAAATCACTGGATATACCACCGTTGA
TATATCCCAATGGCATCGTAAAGAACATTTTGAGGCATTTCAGTCAGTGGCTCAAGGACCTATAACCAGA
CCGTTCAGCTGGAATTACGGCCTTTTTAAGAACCGTAAGAAAAAAAACCCAAGTTTTATCCGGCCTTTAT
TCAATTCTTGCCCCCCGAGAAAGGCCCTCCCGAATTTCTTTGGCATGAAAAACGGGAACGGGGGATGGGG
AAAGGTTCCCCTTGTTACCGTTTTCTGGAAAAATAAAAATT
