>Addgene plasmid #170533 | pQlinkH-PTPIP51(36-235) | depositor partial sequence | sequence record 331313 | pQTEV3-R
GGGGCTTAGCTCTGAATCTCGCCAGCTAGCCTTAATTAACCACTCCATTTGTAACCACTCCATTTAAATG
GTGTTGTTACTTGGATTCTCACCAATAAAAAACGCCCGGCGGCAACCGAGCGTTCTGAACAAATCCAGAT
GGAGTTCTGAGGTCATTACTGGATCTATCAACAGGAGTCCAAGCTCAGCTAATTAAGCTTACCACTTTGT
ACAAGAAAGCTGGGTCCTAGGCGGCCGCCTACAAGCCTGAGGAACCTCCAGCCTCCAGGGCACTGGAGGC
ACCTGAAGCTGCCTCTTCCTCCAAGTCAAGAGAATCCTTTCTCCCCATCTTCACAGTCTCACAGCTCACT
TCATCTTCCCCGTCCTCACTTTCTTTGTCAGAGTCCCGCTCATTGTCAGACTCCGCATTGGCTGTTGTGT
AACCCCCTTCACTCTCAGCATCTGTGAACGTGGCTCCCGAGGAGGCCGTGAAGTAGACAGAGCTGGAGCC
AGTGGAGTCACTCCTCTCCCGGACAAACGGAAACCTTCGCCGCCGAGCCACTCTCTGGTTCTCTTCCATG
TGGCATCGGACCTCCCCAACAATCTCCCCCGCAAGCCCTCGCAGGCTGCTTCTCAGCACCTCCACCTCCC
GCCGCAGCGCCACAAGGCTGGTCAGCACAAAGTCCAGGCGGTCCAGCACCTTCTCCTGTCCTTCCCGTGG
AAGGCTGGGCAGCACTGAGGCATCTCCAGCCCCACCTGGGACAGCCCGCAGGAGCATCACGTGGCGTCCG
GGATCTGAAGTCTGCGTATAGTCCAGGGAGTTGGGCAGGCTCTGGCTGCGGCCATGACGCTGGGTCCGTT
TGGATCCCTGAAAATAAAGATTCTCGCCTGCTTTTTTGTACAAACTTGTACCTGCAGCACCATGGTGATG
GTGATGGTGATGTTTCATAGTTAATTTCTCCTCTTTAATGAATTCTGTGTGAAATTGTTATCCGCTCACA
ATTGAATCTATTATAATTGTTATCCGCTCACAAAGCAAATAAATTTTTTATGATTTCTCGACAAATGGTG
TTGTTAATTAAGCTCGAGGTGAAGACGAAAGGGCCTCGTGATACGCCTATTTTTATAGGTAATGTCATGA
TAATAAAGGGTTTCTTAGACGTCAGGTGGACTTTTCGGGGAAATGTGCGCGGAACCCCATTTGTTTATTT
TTTAAAACATTCAAATATGTATCCGCCCTGAGACAATAACCCGGATAAAGGTTTCATAAAATTGAAAAAG
AGAAGATGAATATTTAAAATTTCCGGGTCGCCCTTTTCCCTTTTTTTGGGTTTTTGCCTCCGTTTTTCTC
CCCCAAAAACGGGGAAAAAAAAAAGTGAA
